Addgene plasmid #207539: Halo-LC3B HRD
Purpose: Homologous recombination donor to integrate a 3xFLAG-HaloTag at the endogenous LC3B locus in human cells
Depositing lab: Jens Schmidt. Depositing organization: Michigan State University. Publication: Quantitative analysis of autophagy reveals the role of ATG9 and ATG2 in autophagosome formation. Broadbent DG, Barnaba C, Perez GI, Schmidt JC. J Cell Biol. 2023 Jul 3;222(7):e202210078. doi: 10.1083/jcb.202210078. Epub 2023 Apr 28. PubMed 37115157.
Backbone
  Vector backbone: pFastBac dual
  Backbone size w/o insert (bp): 5500
  Total vector size (bp): 9000
  Vector type: Mammalian Expression
  Selectable markers: Puromycin
Growth in bacteria
  Bacterial resistance: Ampicillin, 100 μg/mL
  Growth temperature: 37°C
  Growth strain: DH5alpha
  Copy number: High Copy
Gene/Insert
  Gene/Insert name: HaloTag with internal PuroR cassette flanked by human LC3B locus sequences
  Species: H. sapiens (human), Synthetic
  Promoter: Endogenous
  Tag / fusion protein: HaloTag (N terminal on insert)
  Cloning method: Gibson Cloning
  Sequencing primers: 5′ GCTTTAAAAAACCTCCCACACCTC; 3′ AAA CCA CAA CTA GAA TGC AGT GA
Terms and licenses: Academic/Nonprofit Terms; Industry Terms: Not Available to Industry
How to cite: Halo-LC3B HRD was a gift from Jens Schmidt (Addgene plasmid # 207539 ; http://n2t.net/addgene:207539 ; RRID:Addgene_207539)
