[The description below was written by a language model from this plasmid's Addgene catalogue record and pLannotate feature annotations shown in this document.]
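Description:
Halo-LC3B HRD is a homologous recombination donor plasmid for knocking a 3xFLAG-HaloTag onto the N-terminus of LC3B (MAP1LC3B, an Atg8-family autophagosome marker) at its endogenous locus in human cells. It is built by Gibson assembly in the pFastBac Dual backbone, which here serves simply as a cloning scaffold. The baculovirus-related parts remain in the annotation: the polyhedrin and p10 promoters, the Tn7L and Tn7R transposition ends, the gentamicin resistance gene, and the HSV TK and SV40 polyadenylation signals. The record gives them no role in the stated genome-editing purpose. In bacteria the plasmid replicates from a high-copy ColE1/pUC-type origin, is selected with ampicillin through β-lactamase, and also carries an f1 origin.

The payload reads, in order, 3xFLAG, a loxP-flanked selection cassette, the HaloTag coding sequence, a TEV protease site, and the start of the LC3B coding sequence. Only a short LC3B fragment is annotated. The unannotated stretches on either side presumably correspond to the human LC3B locus sequences that the record says flank the insert and act as homology arms. The floxed cassette lies in the opposite orientation to the tag. It consists of an SV40 enhancer/early promoter driving puromycin N-acetyltransferase with a synthetic poly(A) signal, which allows puromycin selection of cells that have integrated the donor. The loxP sites should then allow Cre recombinase to excise the cassette, presumably joining 3xFLAG and HaloTag into a continuous fusion.

No exogenous promoter drives the tagged protein, so expression comes from the endogenous LC3B promoter at native levels. HaloTag binds chloroalkane ligands covalently, which supports fluorescent labelling and quantitative imaging of autophagy. The sequenced record is 8,181 nt, somewhat shorter than the approximate 9,000 bp listed in the catalogue.
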