Features (pLannotate 1.2.2; 25 found; start..end, strand, type, name):
    286..337     -  misc_feature   bom (fragment): basis of mobility region from pBR322
    405..629     -  mobile_element Tn7R: mini-Tn7 element (right end of the Tn7 transposon) Tn7
    696..1229    -  CDS            GmR: gentamycin acetyltransferase; aacC1; confers resistance to gentamycin
   1418..1446    -  promoter       Pc promoter: intI1 (promoter lies within the coding sequence); class 1 integron promoter
   1424..1783    -  CDS            YPR2_ECOLX (fragment): Protein predicted: Swiss-Prot protein existence level 4. From Escherichia coli.
   1954..2002    -  polyA_signal   HSV TK poly(A) signal: herpes simplex virus thymidine kinase polyadenylation signal (Cole and Stacy, 1985)
   2138..2247    -  promoter       p10 promoter: baculovirus promoter for expression in insect cells
   2271..2362    +  promoter       polyhedrin promoter: polh from Autographa californica; promoter for the baculovirus polyhedrin gene
   2515..2598    +  CDS            large T antigen (fragment): large T antigen from SV40 (simian virus 40)
   3091..3156    +  CDS            3xFLAG: three tandem FLAG® epitope tags, followed by an enterokinase cleavage site
   3157..3190    -  protein_bind   loxP: Cre-mediated recombination occurs in the 8-bp core sequence (GCATACAT). Cre recombinase
   3197..3245    -  polyA_signal   poly(A) signal: synthetic polyadenylation signal
   3246..3845    -  CDS            PuroR: puromycin N-acetyltransferase; pac from Streptomyces alboniger; confers resistance to puromycin
   3852..4168    -  promoter       SV40 promoter: SV40 enhancer and early promoter
   4175..4208    -  protein_bind   loxP: Cre-mediated recombination occurs in the 8-bp core sequence (GCATACAT). Cre recombinase
   4217..5107    +  CDS            HaloTag®: modified bacterial dehalogenase that forms covalent bonds with chloroalkane derivatives
   5120..5140    +  CDS            TEV site: tobacco etch virus (TEV) protease recognition and cleavage site
   5165..5201    +  CDS            LC3B (fragment): human LC3 protein; MAP1LC3B; Atg8 family member found on autophagosomes
   5565..5699    +  polyA_signal   SV40 poly(A) signal: SV40 polyadenylation signal
   5728..5893    -  mobile_element Tn7L: mini-Tn7 element (left end of the Tn7 transposon) Tn7
   6056..6072    +  CDS            lacZα (fragment): LacZα fragment of β-galactosidase; lacZ fragment
   6077..6531    +  rep_origin     f1 ori (sequence partly withheld): f1 bacteriophage origin of replication; arrow indicates direction of (+) strand synthesis
   6557..6661    +  promoter       AmpR promoter: bla
   6662..7522    +  CDS            AmpR: β-lactamase; bla; confers resistance to ampicillin, carbenicillin, and related antibiotics
   7693..100     +  rep_origin     ori (across the origin): high-copy-number ColE1/pMB1/pBR322/pUC origin of replication
>Addgene plasmid #207539 | Halo-LC3B HRD | addgene full sequence | sequence record 429514 | Addgene NGS Result
GGGAAACGCCTGGTATCTTTATAGTCCTGTCGGGTTTCGCCACCTCTGACTTGAGCGTCGATTTTTGTGA
TGCTCGTCAGGGGGGCGGAGCCTATGGAAAAACGCCAGCAACGCGGCCTTTTTACGGTTCCTGGCCTTTT
GCTGGCCTTTTGCTCACATGTTCTTTCCTGCGTTATCCCCTGATTCTGTGGATAACCGTATTACCGCCTT
TGAGTGAGCTGATACCGCTCGCCGCAGCCGAACGACCGAGCGCAGCGAGTCAGTGAGCGAGGAAGCGGAA
GAGCGCCTGATGCGGTATTTTCTCCTTACGCATCTGTGCGGTATTTCACACCGCATAGACCAGCCGCGTA
ACCTGGCAAAATCGGTTACGGTTGAGTAATAAATGGATGCCCTGCGTAAGCGGGTGTGGGCGGACAATAA
AGTCTTAAACTGAACAAAATAGATCTAAACTATGACAATAAAGTCTTAAACTAGACAGAATAGTTGTAAA
CTGAAATCAGTCCAGTTATGCTGTGAAAAAGCATACTGGACTTTTGTTATGGCTAAAGCAAACTCTTCAT
TTTCTGAAGTGCAAATTGCCCGTCGTATTAAAGAGGGGCGTGGCCAAGGGCATGGTAAAGACTATATTCG
CGGCGTTGTGACAATTTACCGAACAACTCCGCGGCCGGGAAGCCGATCTCGGCTTGAACGAATTGTTAGG
TGGCGGTACTTGGGTCGATATCAAAGTGCATCACTTCTTCCCGTATGCCCAACTTTGTATAGAGAGCCAC
TGCGGGATCGTCACCGTAATCTGCTTGCACGTAGATCACATAAGCACCAAGCGCGTTGGCCTCATGCTTG
AGGAGATTGATGAGCGCGGTGGCAATGCCCTGCCTCCGGTGCTCGCCGGAGACTGCGAGATCATAGATAT
AGATCTCACTACGCGGCTGCTCAAACTTGGGCAGAACGTAAGCCGCGAGAGCGCCAACAACCGCTTCTTG
GTCGAAGGCAGCAAGCGCGATGAATGTCTTACTACGGAGCAAGTTCCCGAGGTAATCGGAGTCCGGCTGA
TGTTGGGAGTAGGTGGCTACGTCTCCGAACTCACGACCGAAAAGATCAAGAGCAGCCCGCATGGATTTGA
CTTGGTCAGGGCCGAGCCTACATGTGCGAATGATGCCCATACTTGAGCCACCTAACTTTGTTTTAGGGCG
ACTGCCCTGCTGCGTAACATCGTTGCTGCTGCGTAACATCGTTGCTGCTCCATAACATCAAACATCGACC
CACGGCGTAACGCGCTTGCTGCTTGGATGCCCGAGGCATAGACTGTACAAAAAAACAGTCATAACAAGCC
ATGAAAACCGCCACTGCGCCGTTACCACCGCTGCGTTCGGTCAAGGTTCTGGACCAGTTGCGTGAGCGCA
TACGCTACTTGCATTACAGTTTACGAACCGAACAGGCTTATGTCAACTGGGTTCGTGCCTTCATCCGTTT
CCACGGTGTGCGTCACCCGGCAACCTTGGGCAGCAGCGAAGTCGAGGCATTTCTGTCCTGGCTGGCGAAC
GAGCGCAAGGTTTCGGTCTCCACGCATCGTCAGGCATTGGCGGCCTTGCTGTTCTTCTACGGCAAGGTGC
TGTGCACGGATCTGCCCTTGCTTCAGGAGATCGGTAGACCTCGGCCGTCGCGGCGCTTGCCGGTGGTGCT
GACCCCGGATGAAGTGGTTCGCATCCTCGGTTTTCTGGAAGGCGAGCATCGTTTGTTCGCCCAGGACTCT
AGCTATAGTTCTAGTGGTTGGCTACGTACCCGTAGTGGCTATGGCAGGGCTTGCCGCCCCGACGTTGGCT
GCGAGCCCTGGGCCTTCACCCGAACTTGGGGGTTGGGGTGGGGAAAAGGAAGAAACGCGGGCGTATTGGT
CCCAATGGGGTCTCGGTGGGGTATCGACAGAGTGCCAGCCCTGGGACCGAACCCCGCGTTTATGAACAAA
CGACCCAACACCCGTGCGTTTTATTCTGTCTTTTTATTGCCGTCATAGCGCGGGTTCCTTCCGGTATTGT
CTCCTTCCGTGTTTCAGTTAGCCTCCCCCATCTCCCGGTACCGCATGCTATGCATCAGCTGCTAGCACCA
TGGCTCGAGATCCCGGGTGATCAAGTCTTCGTCGAGTGATTGTAAATAAAATGTAATTTACAGTATAGTA
TTTTAATTAATATACAAATGATTTGATAATAATTCTTATTTAACTATAATATATTGTGTTGGGTTGAATT
AAAGGTCCGTATACTCCGGAATATTAATAGATCATGGAGATAATTAAAATGATAACCATCTCGCAAATAA
ATAAGTATTTTACTGTTTTCGTAACAGTTTTGTAATAAAAAAACCTATAAATATTCCGGATTATTCATAC
CGTCCCACCATCGGGCGCGGATCCCGGTCCGAAGCGCGCGGAATTCAAAGGCCTACGTCGACGAGCTCAC
TAGTCGCGGCCGCTTTCGAATCTAGAGCCTGCAGTCTCGACAAGCTTGTCGAGAAGTACTAGAGGATCAT
AATCAGCCATACCACATTTGTAGAGGTTTTACTTGCTTTAAAAAACCTCCCACACCTCCCCCTGAACCTG
AAACATAAAATGAATGCAATTGTTGTTGTTGCCCCGGGACACCCCGCCTGTGGCTCAGCCTCCCCCGCCC
CGCGCTGCCATCTCCTCAGGGCCGGGCAGCAGGCTCCCGAGCGCCCACAGACCCGGGGTGCGGCCCAGCC
CACAACCGTCACCTCAGGGGCCTCAGGCGCCCAGCGGTGCTGGGCGGGGCTGGGGCACGACCGGGAGCAT
GCGCAGAGCGCGCGTTTCGCCCATCGCGCACGCGCACACACCTGCTCCGCCCCCACGCTGCGTGCCGCTG
CTGGGTTCCGCCACGCCCGTCATGGCGGCGGCCCCGGCCGGCTCTGGCCCCGCCCCTCGGTGACGCGTCG
CGAGTCACCTGACCAGGCTGCGGGCTGAGGAGATACAAGGGAAGTGGCTATCGCCAGAGTCGGATTCGCC
GCCGCAGCAGCCGCCGCCCCCGGGAGCCGCCGGGACCCTCGCGTCGTCGCCGCCGCCGCCGCCCAGATCC
CTGCACCATGGACTACAAAGACCATGACGGTGATTATAAAGATCATGATATCGATTACAAGGATGACGAT
GACAAGATAACTTCGTATAATGTATGCTATACGAAGTTATAAGCTTCACACAAAAAACCAACACACAGAT
GTAATGAAAATAAAGATATTTTATTTCAGGCACCGGGCTTGCGGGTCATGCACCAGGTGCGCGGTCCTTC
GGGCACCTCGACGTCGGCGGTGACGGTGAAGCCGAGCCGCTCGTAGAAGGGGAGGTTGCGGGGCGCGGAG
GTCTCCAGGAAGGCGGGCACCCCGGCGCGCTCGGCCGCCTCCACTCCGGGGAGCACGACGGCGCTGCCCA
GACCCTTGCCCTGGTGGTCGGGCGAGACGCCGACGGTGGCCAGGAACCACGCGGGCTCCTTGGGCCGGTG
CGGCGCCAGGAGGCCTTCCATCTGTTGCTGCGCGGCCAGCCGGGAACCGCTCAACTCGGCCATGCGCGGG
CCGATCTCGGCGAACACCGCCCCCGCTTCGACGCTCTCCGGCGTGGTCCAGACCGCCACCGCGGCGCCGT
CGTCCGCGACCCACACCTTGCCGATGTCGAGCCCGACGCGCGTGAGGAAGAGTTCTTGCAGCTCGGTGAC
CCGCTCGATGTGGCGGTCCGGATCGACGGTGTGGCGCGTGGCGGGGTAGTCGGCGAACGCGGCGGCGAGG
GTGCGTACGGCCCTGGGGACGTCGTCGCGGGTGGCGAGGCGCACCGTGGGCTTGTACTCGGTCATGAGCT
TTTTGCAAAAGCCTAGGCCTCCAAAAAAGCCTCCTCACTACTTCTGGAATAGCTCAGAGGCCGAGGCGGC
CTCGGCCTCTGCATAAATAAAAAAAATTAGTCAGCCATGGGGCGGAGAATGGGCGGAACTGGGCGGAGTT
AGGGGCGGGATGGGCGGAGTTAGGGGCGGGACTATGGTTGCTGACTAATTGAGATGCATGCTTTGCATAC
TTCTGCCTGCTGGGGAGCCTGGGGACTTTCCACACCTGGTTGCTGACTAATTGAGATGCATGCTTTGCAT
ACTTCTGCCTGCTGGGGAGCCTGGGGACTTTCCACACCGGATCCATAACTTCGTATAATGTATGCTATAC
GAAGTTATCCGGTACCATGGCAGAAATCGGTACTGGCTTTCCATTCGACCCCCATTATGTGGAAGTCCTG
GGCGAGCGCATGCACTACGTCGATGTTGGTCCGCGCGATGGCACCCCTGTGCTGTTCCTGCACGGTAACC
CGACCTCCTCCTACGTGTGGCGCAACATCATCCCGCATGTTGCACCGACCCATCGCTGCATTGCTCCAGA
CCTGATCGGTATGGGCAAATCCGACAAACCAGACCTGGGTTATTTCTTCGACGACCACGTCCGCTTCATG
GATGCCTTCATCGAAGCCCTGGGTCTGGAAGAGGTCGTCCTGGTCATTCACGACTGGGGCTCCGCTCTGG
GTTTCCACTGGGCCAAGCGCAATCCAGAGCGCGTCAAAGGTATTGCATTTATGGAGTTCATCCGCCCTAT
CCCGACCTGGGACGAATGGCCAGAATTTGCCCGCGAGACCTTCCAGGCCTTCCGCACCACCGACGTCGGC
CGCAAGCTGATCATCGATCAGAACGTTTTTATCGAGGGTACGCTGCCGATGGGTGTCGTCCGCCCGCTGA
CTGAAGTCGAGATGGACCATTACCGCGAGCCGTTCCTGAATCCTGTTGACCGCGAGCCACTGTGGCGCTT
CCCAAACGAGCTGCCAATCGCCGGTGAGCCAGCGAACATCGTCGCGCTGGTCGAAGAATACATGGACTGG
CTGCACCAGTCCCCTGTCCCGAAGCTGCTGTTCTGGGGCACCCCAGGCGTTCTGATCCCACCGGCCGAAG
CCGCTCGCCTGGCCAAAAGCCTGCCTAACTGCAAGGCTGTGGACATCGGCCCGGGTCTGAATCTGCTGCA
AGAAGACAACCCGGACCTGATCGGCAGCGAGATCGCGCGCTGGCTGTCGACGCTCGAGATTTCCGGCGAG
CCAACCACTGAGGATCTGTACTTTCAGAGCGATAACGCGATCGCTTCCGGTACCCCGTCGGAGAAGACCT
TCAAGCAGCGCCGCACCTTCGGTGAGTGTCGCCGCGAGGGCGGCGGGTGCGGCGGGGCCGGGGTCCGAGC
TGTGGAGGGCGGCAGGGCCTGGGACGCCGTGAGGGGTCGGGGCCGAGCCGGGAGGCCGAGCGGGGCCGGT
GGCTGCCGGCCGGCGGGGCCGAGGGATGCGGGGCCCGGGGCCCCGTGAGGGACCCAGGCCGGGACCGAGC
CGGGAGGGCCAGGGGCTGGTCTGGGCCGGGGCGGCCTGCGGACCTCTCGGAGGCCTGGGAGGAGGCAGCC
GGCGGAGGGCGGGCGGGGGCCGGTGCGCTCGGGGCCCCGGGCCTGCTGAATCACCCCGCGCCCTCCGCGG
CGGGGTGCCTGCCGTACCCCGGCCACCGCCGCCCAACTTGTTTATTGCAGCTTATAATGGTTACAAATAA
AGCAATAGCATCACAAATTTCACAAATAAAGCATTTTTTTCACTGCATTCTAGTTGTGGTTTGTCCAAAC
TCATCAATGTATCTTATCATGTCTGGATCTGATCACTGCTTGAGCCTAGGAGATCCGAACCAGATAAGTG
AAATCTAGTTCCAAACTATTTTGTCATTTTTAATTTTCGTATTAGCTTACGACGCTACACCCAGTTCCCA
TCTATTTTGTCACTCTTCCCTAAATAATCCTTAAAAACTCCATTTCCACCCCTCCCAGTTCCCAACTATT
TTGTCCGCCCACAGCGGGGCATTTTTCTTCCTGTTATGTTTTTAATCAAACATCCTGCCAACTCCATGTG
ACAAACCGTCATCTTCGGCTACTTTTTCTCTGTCACAGAATGAAAATTTTTCTGTCATCTCTTCGTTATT
AATGTTTGTAATTGACTGAATATCAACGCTTATTTGCAGCCTGAATGGCGAATGGG
[124 nt withheld, positions 6077-6200]
C
[91 nt withheld, positions 6202-6292]
A
[49 nt withheld, positions 6294-6342]
CCTTTGACGTTGGAGTCCACGTTCTT
[37 nt withheld, positions 6369-6405]
ACCCTATCTCGGTCTATTCTTTTGATTTATAAGGGATTTTGCCGATTTCGGCCTATTGGTTAAAAAATGA
GCTGATTTAACAAAAATTTAACGCGAATTTTAACAAAATATTAACGCTTACAATTTAGGTGGCACTTTTC
GGGGAAATGTGCGCGGAACCCCTATTTGTTTATTTTTCTAAATACATTCAAATATGTATCCGCTCATGAG
ACAATAACCCTGATAAATGCTTCAATAATATTGAAAAAGGAAGAGTATGAGTATTCAACATTTCCGTGTC
GCCCTTATTCCCTTTTTTGCGGCATTTTGCCTTCCTGTTTTTGCTCACCCAGAAACGCTGGTGAAAGTAA
AAGATGCTGAAGATCAGTTGGGTGCACGAGTGGGTTACATCGAACTGGATCTCAACAGCGGTAAGATCCT
TGAGAGTTTTCGCCCCGAAGAACGTTTTCCAATGATGAGCACTTTTAAAGTTCTGCTATGTGGCGCGGTA
TTATCCCGTATTGACGCCGGGCAAGAGCAACTCGGTCGCCGCATACACTATTCTCAGAATGACTTGGTTG
AGTACTCACCAGTCACAGAAAAGCATCTTACGGATGGCATGACAGTAAGAGAATTATGCAGTGCTGCCAT
AACCATGAGTGATAACACTGCGGCCAACTTACTTCTGACAACGATCGGAGGACCGAAGGAGCTAACCGCT
TTTTTGCACAACATGGGGGATCATGTAACTCGCCTTGATCGTTGGGAACCGGAGCTGAATGAAGCCATAC
CAAACGACGAGCGTGACACCACGATGCCTGTAGCAATGGCAACAACGTTGCGCAAACTATTAACTGGCGA
ACTACTTACTCTAGCTTCCCGGCAACAATTAATAGACTGGATGGAGGCGGATAAAGTTGCAGGACCACTT
CTGCGCTCGGCCCTTCCGGCTGGCTGGTTTATTGCTGATAAATCTGGAGCCGGTGAGCGTGGGTCTCGCG
GTATCATTGCAGCACTGGGGCCAGATGGTAAGCCCTCCCGTATCGTAGTTATCTACACGACGGGGAGTCA
GGCAACTATGGATGAACGAAATAGACAGATCGCTGAGATAGGTGCCTCACTGATTAAGCATTGGTAACTG
TCAGACCAAGTTTACTCATATATACTTTAGATTGATTTAAAACTTCATTTTTAATTTAAAAGGATCTAGG
TGAAGATCCTTTTTGATAATCTCATGACCAAAATCCCTTAACGTGAGTTTTCGTTCCACTGAGCGTCAGA
CCCCGTAGAAAAGATCAAAGGATCTTCTTGAGATCCTTTTTTTCTGCGCGTAATCTGCTGCTTGCAAACA
AAAAAACCACCGCTACCAGCGGTGGTTTGTTTGCCGGATCAAGAGCTACCAACTCTTTTTCCGAAGGTAA
CTGGCTTCAGCAGAGCGCAGATACCAAATACTGTTCTTCTAGTGTAGCCGTAGTTAGGCCACCACTTCAA
GAACTCTGTAGCACCGCCTACATACCTCGCTCTGCTAATCCTGTTACCAGTGGCTGCTGCCAGTGGCGAT
AAGTCGTGTCTTACCGGGTTGGACTCAAGACGATAGTTACCGGATAAGGCGCAGCGGTCGGGCTGAACGG
GGGGTTCGTGCACACAGCCCAGCTTGGAGCGAACGACCTACACCGAACTGAGATACCTACAGCGTGAGCT
ATGAGAAAGCGCCACGCTTCCCGAAGGGAGAAAGGCGGACAGGTATCCGGTAAGCGGCAGGGTCGGAACA
GGAGAGCGCACGAGGGAGCTTCCAGG
